>Addgene plasmid #65174 | pYTK067 | addgene full sequence | sequence record 193065 | Addgene NGS Result
TCGGTCTCAGCTGCCAATGAGACGACGGGGTCATCACGGCTCATCATGCGCCAAACAAATGTGTGCAATA
CACGCTCGGATGACTGCATGATGACCGCACTGACTGGGGACAGCAGATCCACCTAAGCCTGTGAGAGAAG
CAGACACCCGACAGATCAAGGCAGTTAACTAGTGCACTGCAGTACATGAGACCAGACCAATAAAAAACGC
CCGGCGGCAACCGAGCGTTCTGAACAAATCCAGATGGAGTTCTGAGGTCATTACTGGATCTATCAACAGG
AGTCCAAGCGAGCTCGATATCAAATTACGCCCCGCCCTGCCACTCATCGCAGTACTGTTGTAATTCATTA
AGCATTCTGCCGACATGGAAGCCATCACAAACGGCATGATGAACCTGAATCGCCAGCGGCATCAGCACCT
TGTCGCCTTGCGTATAATATTTGCCCATGGTGAAAACGGGGGCGAAGAAGTTGTCCATATTGGCCACGTT
TAAATCAAAACTGGTGAAACTCACCCAGGGATTGGCTGAAACGAAAAACATATTCTCAATAAACCCTTTA
GGGAAATAGGCCAGGTTTTCACCGTAACACGCCACATCTTGCGAATATATGTGTAGAAACTGCCGGAAAT
CGTCGTGGTATTCACTCCAGAGCGATGAAAACGTTTCAGTTTGCTCATGGAAAACGGTGTAACAAGGGTG
AACACTATCCCATATCACCAGCTCACCGTCTTTCATTGCCATACGAAATTCCGGATGAGCATTCATCAGG
CGGGCAAGAATGTGAATAAAGGCCGGATAAAACTTGTGCTTATTTTTCTTTACGGTCTTTAAAAAGGCCG
TAATATCCAGCTGAACGGTCTGGTTATAGGTACATTGAGCAACTGACTGAAATGCCTCAAAATGTTCTTT
ACGATGCCATTGGGATATATCAACGGTGGTATATCCAGTGATTTTTTTCTCCATTTTAGCTTCCTTAGCT
CCTGAAAATCTCGATAACTCAAAAAATACGCCCGGTAGTGATCTTATTTCATTATGGTGAAAGTTGGAAC
CTCTTACGTGCCCGATCAATCATGACCAAAATCCCTTAACGTGAGTTTTCGTTCCACTGAGCGTCAGACC
CCGTAGAAAAGATCAAAGGATCTTCTTGAGATCCTTTTTTTCTGCGCGTAATCTGCTGCTTGCAAACAAA
AAAACCACCGCTACCAGCGGTGGTTTGTTTGCCGGATCAAGAGCTACCAACTCTTTTTCCGAAGGTAACT
GGCTTCAGCAGAGCGCAGATACCAAATACTGTTCTTCTAGTGTAGCCGTAGTTAGGCCACCACTTCAAGA
ACTCTGTAGCACCGCCTACATACCTCGCTCTGCTAATCCTGTTACCAGTGGCTGCTGCCAGTGGCGATAA
GTCGTGTCTTACCGGGTTGGACTCAAGACGATAGTTACCGGATAAGGCGCAGCGGTCGGGCTGAACGGGG
GGTTCGTGCACACAGCCCAGCTTGGAGCGAACGACCTACACCGAACTGAGATACCTACAGCGTGAGCTAT
GAGAAAGCGCCACGCTTCCCGAAGGGAGAAAGGCGGACAGGTATCCGGTAAGCGGCAGGGTCGGAACAGG
AGAGCGCACGAGGGAGCTTCCAGGGGGAAACGCCTGGTATCTTTATAGTCCTGTCGGGTTTCGCCACCTC
TGACTTGAGCGTCGATTTTTGTGATGCTCGTCAGGGGGGCGGAGCCTATGGAAAAACGCCAGCAACGCGG
CCTTTTTACGGTTCCTGGCCTTTTGCTGGCCTTTTGCTCACATGTTCTTTCCTGCGTTATCCCCTGATTC
TGTGGATAACCGTAG
Features (pLannotate 1.2.2; 4 found; start..end, strand, type, name):
    200..234     -  terminator     lambda t0 terminator: minimal transcription terminator from phage lambda (Scholtissek and Grosse, 1987)
    308..964     -  CDS            cat: CAT_ECOLX - Experimental evidence at protein level: Swiss-Prot protein existence level 1. This enzyme is an effector of chloramphenicol resistance in bacteria. From Escherichia coli. This protein is used as a marker in many commonly used cloning vectors, such as pACYC184.
    965..1062    -  promoter       cat promoter: promoter of the E. coli cat gene encoding chloramphenicol acetyltransferase
   1146..1734    +  rep_origin     ori: high-copy-number ColE1/pMB1/pBR322/pUC origin of replication
