[The description below was written by a language model from this plasmid's Addgene catalogue record and pLannotate feature annotations shown in this document.]
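Description:
pYTK067 is a small (about 1.8 kb) part-storage plasmid from a modular yeast toolkit (YTK) for multipart Golden Gate-style assembly. It is built on the pYTK001 part entry vector and, although catalogued as a bacterial expression vector, it serves mainly as an E. coli-propagated carrier for a single standardized DNA part. The annotated features are all backbone elements. They comprise a high-copy ColE1/pMB1-type origin of replication and a chloramphenicol acetyltransferase (cat) gene driven by its native cat promoter and followed by a minimal phage lambda t0 terminator, which provides chloramphenicol selection. No yeast origin, yeast marker or expression cassette is annotated, consistent with a plasmid that is not itself meant to be maintained in yeast.

The payload is ConR1, a synthetic sequence classified as a Type 5 part, which in this toolkit denotes a 3' assembly connector. It was inserted into the entry vector through BsmBI sites that were destroyed during cloning. The connector is not picked up by the automated feature annotation, so its exact position and length are not given in the record, though it presumably lies in the unannotated region outside the origin and resistance cassette. In use, a 3' connector such as ConR1 is combined with other part types when a transcriptional unit is assembled. It sits at the downstream end of that cassette, where it helps define how the cassette is joined in order with others in later multigene assemblies. The record refers to the toolkit's supplementary documentation for further details of connector design and does not describe them itself.
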