Addgene plasmid #65174: pYTK067
Purpose: Encodes ConR1 as a Type 5 part to be used in the Dueber YTK system
Depositing lab: John Dueber. Depositing organization: University of California, Berkeley. Publication: A Highly Characterized Yeast Toolkit for Modular, Multipart Assembly. Lee ME, DeLoache WC, Cervantes B, Dueber JE. ACS Synth Biol. 2015 Apr 14. 10.1021/sb500366v PubMed 25871405.
Backbone
  Vector backbone: pYTK001
  Vector type: Bacterial Expression
Growth in bacteria
  Bacterial resistance: Chloramphenicol, 25 μg/mL
  Growth temperature: 37°C
  Growth strain: DH10B
  Copy number: High Copy
Gene/Insert
  Gene/Insert name: ConR1
  Species: Synthetic
  Cloning method: Restriction Enzyme; 5′ cloning site BsmBI (destroyed during cloning); 3′ cloning site BsmBI (destroyed during cloning)
Terms and licenses: Academic/Nonprofit Terms; Industry Terms: Not Available to Industry
Depositor comments: Type 5 parts are 3' assembly connectors in the Duebery YTK. For more information, please visit the supplemental information in PMID:25871405.
How to cite: pYTK067 was a gift from John Dueber (Addgene plasmid # 65174 ; http://n2t.net/addgene:65174 ; RRID:Addgene_65174)
