>Addgene plasmid #65174 | pYTK067 | addgene partial sequence | sequence record 112175 | pRS414-R 5'-CACCTCTGACTTGAGCGTCG-3'
GGGGGCGGAGCCTATGGAAAAACGCCAGCAACGCGGCCTTTTTACGGTTCCTGGCCTTTTGCTGGCCTTT
TGCTCACATGTTCTTTCCTGCGTTATCCCCTGATTCTGTGGATAACCGTAGTCGGTCTCAGCTGCCAATG
AGACGACGGGGTCATCACGGCTCATCATGCGCCAAACAAATGTGTGCAATACACGCTCGGATGACTGCAT
GATGACCGCACTGACTGGGGACAGCAGATCCACCTAAGCCTGTGAGAGAAGCAGACACCCGACAGATCAA
GGCAGTTAACTAGTGCACTGCAGTACATGAGACCAGACCAATAAAAAACGCCCGGCGGCAACCGAGCGTT
CTGAACAAATCCAGATGGAGTTCTGAGGTCATTACTGGATCTATCAACAGGAGTCCAAGCGAGCTCGATA
TCAAATTACGCCCCGCCCTGCCACTCATCGCAGTACTGTTGTAATTCATTAAGCATTCTGCCGACATGGA
AGCCATCACAAACGGCATGATGAACCTGAATCGCCAGCGGCATCAGCACCTTGTCGCCTTGCGTATAATA
TTTGCCCATGGTGAAAACGGGGGCGAAGAAGTTGTCCATATTGGCCACGTTTAAATCAAAACTGGTGAAA
CTCACCCAGGGATTGGCTGAAACGAAAAACATATTCTCAATAAACCCTTTAGGGAAATAGGCCAGGTTTT
CACCGTAACACGCCACATCTTGCGAATATATGTGTAGAAACTGCCGGAAATCGTCGTGGTATTCACTCCA
GAGCGATGAAAACGTTTCAGTTTGCTCATGGAAAACGGTGTAACAAGGGTGAACACTATCCCATATCACC
AGCTCACCGTCTTTCATTGCCATACGAAATTCCGGATGAGCATTC
