>Addgene plasmid #65174 | pYTK067 | addgene partial sequence | sequence record 112738 | CAT-F 5'-GTTTGTGATGGCTTCCATGTC-3'
GAGTGGCAGGGCGGGGCGTAATTTGATATCGAGCTCGCTTGGACTCCTGTTGATAGATCCAGTAATGACC
TCAGAACTCCATCTGGATTTGTTCAGAACGCTCGGTTGCCGCCGGGCGTTTTTTATTGGTCTGGTCTCAT
GTACTGCAGTGCACTAGTTAACTGCCTTGATCTGTCGGGTGTCTGCTTCTCTCACAGGCTTAGGTGGATC
TGCTGTCCCCAGTCAGTGCGGTCATCATGCAGTCATCCGAGCGTGTATTGCACACATTTGTTTGGCGCAT
GATGAGCCGTGATGACCCCGTCGTCTCATTGGCAGCTGAGACCGACTACGGTTATCCACAGAATCAGGGG
ATAACGCAGGAAAGAACATGTGAGCAAAAGGCCAGCAAAAGGCCAGGAACCGTAAAAAGGCCGCGTTGCT
GGCGTTTTTCCATAGGCTCCGCCCCCCTGACGAGCATCACAAAAATCGACGCTCAAGTCAGAGGTGGCGA
AACCCGACAGGACTATAAAGATACCAGGCGTTTCCCCCTGGAAGCTCCCTCGTGCGCTCTCCTGTTCCGA
CCCTGCCGCTTACCGGATACCTGTCCGCCTTTCTCCCTTCGGGAAGCGTGGCGCTTTCTCATAGCTCACG
CTGTAGGTATCTCAGTTCGGTGTAGGTCGTTCGCTCCAAGCTGGGCTGTGTGCACGAACCCCCCGTTCAG
CCCGACCGCTGCGCCTTATCCGGTAACTATCGTCTTGAGTCCAACCCGGTAAGACACGACTTATCGCCAC
TGGCAGCAGCCACTGGTAACAGGATTAGCAGAGCGAGGTATGTAGGCGGTGCTACAGAGTTCT
