>Addgene plasmid #65174 | pYTK067 | addgene partial sequence | sequence record 218300 | pRS414-R 5'-CACCTCTGACTTGAGCGTCG-3'
GCCAGCAACGCGGCCTTTTTACGGTTCCTGGCCTTTTGCTGGCCTTTTGCTCACATGTTCTTTCCTGCGT
TATCCCCTGATTCTGTGGATAACCGTAGTCGGTCTCAGCTGCCAATGAGACGACGGGGTCATCACGGCTC
ATCATGCGCCAAACAAATGTGTGCAATACACGCTCGGATGACTGCATGATGACCGCACTGACTGGGGACA
GCAGATCCACCTAAGCCTGTGAGAGAAGCAGACACCCGACAGATCAAGGCAGTTAACTAGTGCACTGCAG
TACATGAGACCAGACCAATAAAAAACGCCCGGCGGCAACCGAGCGTTCTGAACAAATCCAGATGGAGTTC
TGAGGTCATTACTGGATCTATCAACAGGAGTCCAAGCGAGCTCGATATCAAATTACGCCCCGCCCTGCCA
CTCATCGCAGTACTGTTGTAATTCATTAAGCATTCTGCCGACATGGAAGCCATCACAAACGGCATGATGA
ACCTGAATCGCCAGCGGCATCAGCACCTTGTCGCCTTGCGTATAATATTTGCCCATGGTGAAAACGGGGG
CGAAGAAGTTGTCCATATTGGCCACGTTTAAATCAAAACTGGTGAAACTCACCCAGGGATTGGCTGAAAC
GAAAAACATATTCTCAATAAACCCTTTAGGGAAATAGGCCAGGTTTTCACCGTAACACGCCACATCTTGC
GAATATATGTGTAGAAACTGCCGGAAATCGTCGTGGTATTCACTCCAGAGCGATGAAAACGTTTCAGTTT
GCTCATGGAAAACGGTGTAACAAGGGTGAACACTATCCCATATCACCAGCTCACCGTCTTTCATTGCCAT
ACGAAATTCCGGATGAGCATTCATCA
